>Addgene plasmid #1126 | pJC25NM | addgene partial sequence | sequence record 139793 | T7 5'-TAATACGACTCACTATAGGG-3'
CCCTCTAGAAATAATTTTGTTTAACTTTAAGAAGGAGATATACATATGTCGGATTCAAACCAAGGCAACA
ATCAGCAAAACTACCAGCAATACAGCCAGAACGGTAACCAACAACAAGGTAACAACAGATACCAAGGTTA
TCAAGCTTACAATGCTCAAGCCCAACCTGCAGGTGGGTACTACCAAAATTACCAAGGTTATTCTGGGTAC
CAACAAGGTGGCTATCAACAGTACAATCCCGACGCCGGTTACCAGCAACAGTATAATCCTCAAGGAGGCT
ATCAACAGTACAATCCTCAAGGCGGTTATCAGCAGCAATTCAATCCACAAGGTGGCCGTGGAAATTACAA
AAACTTCAACTACAATAACAATTTGCAAGGATATCAAGCTGGTTTCCAACCACAGTCTCAAGGTATGTCT
TTGAACGACTTTCAAAAGCAACAAAAGCAGGCCGCTCCCAAACCAAAGAAGACTTTGAAGCTTGTCTCCA
GTTCCGGTATCAAGTTGGCCAATGCTACCAAGAAGGTTGGCACAAAACCTGCCGAATCTGATAAGAAAGA
GGAAGAGAAGTCTGCTGAAACCAAAGAACCAACTAAAGAGCCAACAAAGGTCGAAGAACCAGTTAAAAAG
GAGGAGAAACCAGTCCAGACTGAAGAAAAGACGGAGGAAAAATCGGAACTTCCAAAGGTAGAAGACCTTA
AAATCTCTGAATCAACACATAATACCAACAATGCCAATGTTACCAGTGCTGATGCCTTGATCAAGGAACA
GGAAGAAGAAGTGGATGACGAAGTTGTTAACGATTAAGGATCCCGGGCCCTAGCTAACTGATCCGGCTGC
TAACAAAGCCCGAAAGGAAGCTGAGTTGGCTGCTGCCACCGCTGAGCAATAACTAGCATAACCCCTTGGG
GCCTCTAAACGGGTCTTGAGGGGTTTTT
