[The description below was written by a language model from this plasmid's Addgene catalogue record.]
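Description:
pJC25NM is a bacterial expression plasmid built on the small pJC25 backbone (about 2.3 kb without insert) and carrying the NM region of the Saccharomyces cerevisiae SUP35 gene. It is maintained in E. coli under ampicillin selection and is listed as a low-copy plasmid. The record does not state the origin of replication, and no feature table is available to confirm the individual backbone elements. The promoter driving expression is also not given.

The insert, about 761 bp and named "NM stop", was cloned between NdeI and BamHI sites, both of which remain intact. Use of NdeI at the 5′ end is typical of placing an insert's start codon directly at the vector's translation initiation site. The "stop" in the name suggests that the coding sequence ends in a stop codon right after the M domain, giving an NM fragment with no C-terminal extension, but the record does not spell this out and lists no tags. Sup35p is the yeast translation termination factor whose prion form underlies the [PSI+] state. Its N-terminal (N) domain is the glutamine/asparagine-rich prion-determining region, and the highly charged middle (M) domain links it to the C-terminal domain responsible for termination activity, which is absent from this construct.

The associated publication concerns the role of conformational flexibility in Sup35p prion propagation and maintenance. This fits with use of the plasmid to produce recombinant NM protein in bacteria for in vitro studies of prion conformational conversion and amyloid fibre formation.
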