Addgene plasmid #1126: pJC25NM
Depositing lab: Susan Lindquist. Depositing organization: Whitehead Institute for Biomedical Research. Publication: The role of conformational flexibility in prion propagation and maintenance for Sup35p. Scheibel T, Lindquist SL. Nat Struct Biol 2001 Nov;8(11):958-62. 10.1038/nsb1101-958 PubMed 11685242.
Backbone
  Vector backbone: pJC25
  Backbone size w/o insert (bp): 2326
  Vector type: Bacterial Expression
Growth in bacteria
  Bacterial resistance: Ampicillin, 100 μg/mL
  Growth temperature: 37°C
  Growth strain: DH5alpha
  Copy number: Low Copy
Gene/Insert
  Gene/Insert name: NM stop (alt names: Sup35; Sup35 NM region)
  Species: S. cerevisiae (budding yeast)
  Insert size (bp): 761
  GenBank ID: ay553988
  Entrez Gene: SUP35 (a.k.a. YDR172W, GST1, PNM2, SAL3, SUF12, SUP2, SUP36)
  Cloning method: Restriction Enzyme; 5′ cloning site NdeI (not destroyed); 3′ cloning site BamHI (not destroyed)
  Sequencing primers: 5′ n/a; 3′ n/a
Terms and licenses: Academic/Nonprofit Terms; Industry Terms: Not Available to Industry
How to cite: pJC25NM was a gift from Susan Lindquist (Addgene plasmid # 1126 ; http://n2t.net/addgene:1126 ; RRID:Addgene_1126)
